>Addgene plasmid #114467 | pTriEX Tom20 mVenus BoPL | addgene full sequence | sequence record 223322 | Addgene NGS Result
TCCTGCATCTTTTAATCAAATCCCAAGATGTGTATAAACGCGCCGGTATGTACAGGAAGAGGTTTATACT
AAACTGTTACATTGCAAACGTGGTTTCGTGTGCCAAGTGTGAAAACCGATGTTTAATCAAGGCTCTGACG
CATTTCTACAACCACGACTCCAAGTGTGTGGGTGAAGTCATGCATCTTTTAATCAAATCCCAAGATGTGT
ATAAACCACCAAACTGCCAAAAAATGAAAACTGTCGACAAGCTCTGTCCGTTTGCTGGCAACTGCAAGGG
TCTCAATCCTATTTGTAATTATTGAATAATAAAACAATTATAAATGTCAAATTTGTTTTTTATTAACGAT
ACAAACCAAACGCAACAAGAACATTTGTAGTATTATCTATAATTGAAAACGCGTAGTTATAATCGCTGAG
GTAATATTTAAAATCATTTTCAAATGATTCACAGTTAATTTGCGACAATATAATTTTATTTTCACATAAA
CTAGACGCCTTGTCGTCTTCTTCTTCGTATTCCTTCTCTTTTTCATTTTTCTCTTCATAAAAATTAACAT
AGTTATTATCGTATCCATATATGTATCTATCGTATAGAGTAAATTTTTTGTTGTCATAAATATATATGTC
TTTTTTAATGGGGTGTATAGTACCGCTGCGCATAGTTTTTCTGTAATTTACAACAGTGCTATTTTCTGGT
AGTTCTTCGGAGTGTGTTGCTTTAATTATTAAATTTATATAATCAATGAATTTGGGATCGTCGGTTTTGT
ACAATATGTTGCCGGCATAGTACGCAGCTTCTTCTAGTTCAATTACACCATTTTTTAGCAGCACCGGATT
AACATAACTTTCCAAAATGTTGTACGAACCGTTAAACAAAAACAGTTCACCTCCCTTTTCTATACTATTG
TCTGCGAGCAGTTGTTTGTTGTTAAAAATAACAGCCATTGTAATGAGACGCACAAACTAATATCACAAAC
TGGAAATGTCTATCAATATATAGTTGCTGATGGCCGGCCTATTAATAGTAATCAATTACGGGGTCATTAG
TTCATAGCCCATATATGGAGTTCCGCGTTACATAACTTACGGTAAATGGCCCGCCTGGCTGACCGCCCAA
CGACCCCCGCCCATTGACGTCAATAATGACGTATGTTCCCATAGTAACGCCAATAGGGACTTTCCATTGA
CGTCAATGGGTGGAGTATTTACGGTAAACTGCCCACTTGGCAGTACATCAAGTGTATCATATGCCAAGTC
CGCCCCCTATTGACGTCAATGACGGTAAATGGCCCGCCTGGCATTATGCCCAGTACATGACCTTACGGGA
CTTTCCTACTTGGCAGTACATCTACGTATTAGTCATCGCTATTACCATGCTGATGCGGTTTTGGCAGTAC
ACCAATGGGCGTGGATAGCGGTTTGACTCACGGGGATTTCCAAGTCTCCACCCCATTGACGTCAATGGGA
GTTTGTTTTGGCACCAAAATCAACGGGACTTTCCAAAATGTCGTAATAACCCCGCCCCGTTGACGCAAAT
GGGCGGTAGGCGTGTACGGTGGGAGGTCTATATAAGCAGACGTCGTTTAGTGAACCGTCAGATCACTAGA
TGCTTTATTGCGGTAGTTTATCACAGTTAAATTGCTAACGCCAGTCTCGAACTTAACGTGCAGAAGTTGG
TCGTGAGGCACTGGGCAGGTAAGTATCGGGCCCTTTGTGCGGGGGGAGCGGCTCGGGGCTGTCCGCGGGG
GGACGGCTGCCTTCGGGGGGGACGGGGCAGGGCGGGGTTCGGCTTCTGGCGTGTGACCGGCGGCTCTAGA
GCCTCTGCTAACCATGTTCATGCCTTCTTCTTTTTCCTACAGCTCCTGGGCAACGTGCTGGTTATTGTGC
TGTCTCATCATTTTGGCAAAGAATTGGATCGGACCGAAATTAATACGACTCACTATAGGGGAATTGTGAG
CGGATAACAATTCCCCGGAGTTAATCCGGGACCTTTAATTCAACCCAACACAATATATTATAGTTAAATA
AGAATTATTATCAAATCATTTGTATATTAATTAAAATACTATACTGTAAATTACATTTTATTTACAATCA
AAGGAGATATACCATGGTGGGCCGCAACAGCGCGATTGCAGCTGGAGTGTGCGGCGCGCTGTTCATTGGC
TATTGCATTTACTTTGATCGCAAACGCCGCAGCGATCCGAACTTTAAATCTAGAGTGAGCAAGGGCGAGG
AGCTGTTCACCGGGGTGGTGCCCATCCTGGTCGAGCTGGACGGCGACGTAAACGGCCACAAGTTCAGCGT
GTCCGGCGAGGGCGAGGGCGATGCCACCTACGGCAAGCTGACCCTGAAGTTCATCAGCACCACCGGCAAG
CTGCCCGTGCCCTGGCCCACCCTCGTGACCACCCTCGGCTACGGCCTGCAGTGCTTCGCCCGCTACCCCG
ACCACATGAAGCAGCACGACTTCTTCAAGTCCGCCATGCCCGAAGGCTACGTCCAGGAGCGCACCATCTT
CTTCAAGGACGACGGCAACTACAAGACCCGCGCCGAGGTGAAGTTCGAGGGCGACACCCTGGTGAACCGC
ATCGAGCTGAAGGGCATCGACTTCAAGGAGGACGGCAACATCCTGGGGCACAAGCTGGAGTACAACTACA
ACAGCCACAACGTCTATATCACCGCCGACAAGCAGAAGAACGGCATCAAGGCAAACTTCAAGATCCGCCA
CAACATCGAGGACGGCGGCGTGCAGCTCGCCGACCACTACCAGCAGAACACCCCCATCGGCGACGGCCCC
GTGCTGCTGCCCGACAACCACTACCTGAGCTACCAGTCCAAACTGAGCAAAGACCCCAACGAGAAGCGCG
ATCACATGGTCCTGCTGGAGTTCGTGACCGCCGCCGGGATCACTCTCGGCATGGACGAGCTGTACAAGGG
TTCTGGAAGTGGATCCATGGTGGATAACAAACTGGCCACGATTGACCAGTGGCTGCTGAAAAACGCGAAA
GAAGATGCTATTGCAGAACTGAAAAAGGCTGGTATCACCTCTGACGAGGAGTTCAACTTTATCAATTCTG
CGTTTGATGTGGCTGATGTTAACTGGTATAAGAACAATATCCTGAAAGCTCACGCCGGTGGTTCTGGTGG
TAGCCATCATCATCATCATCATGGCGGTGAAAATCTGTATTTCCAGGGCGGCCGCGACTACAAGGACGAC
GACGACAAATAAAAGCTTGCGGCCGCACAGCTGTATACACGTGCAAGCCAGCCAGAACTCGCCCCGGAAG
ACCCCGAGGATCTCGAGCACCACCATCACCATCACCATCACTAAGTGATTAACCTCAGGTGCAGGCTGCC
TATCAGAAGGTGGTGGCTGGTGTGGCCAATGCCCTGGCTCACAAATACCACTGAGATCGATCTTTTTCCC
TCTGCCAAAAATTATGGGGACATCATGAAGCCCCTTGAGCATCTGACTTCTGGCTAATAAAGGAAATTTA
TTTTCATTGCAATAGTGTGTTGGAATTTTTTGTGTCTCTCACTCGGAAGGACATATGGGAGGGCAAATCA
TTTAAAACATCAGAATGAGTATTTGGTTTAGAGTTTGGCAACATATGCCCATATGTAACTAGCATAACCC
CTTGGGGCCTCTAAACGGGTCTTGAGGGGTTTTTTGCTGAAAGCATGCGGAGGAAATTCTCCTTGAAGTT
TCCCTGGTGTTCAAAGTAAAGGAGTTTGCACCAGACGCACCTCTGTTCACTGGTCCGGCGTATTAAAACA
CGATACATTGTTATTAGTACATTTATTAAGCGCTAGATTCTGTGCGTTGTTGATTTACAGACAATTGTTG
TACGTATTTTAATAATTCATTAAATTTATAATCTTTAGGGTGGTATGTTAGAGCGAAAATCAAATGATTT
TCAGCGTCTTTATATCTGAATTTAAATATTAAATCCTCAATAGATTTGTAAAATAGGTTTCGATTAGTTT
CAAACAAGGGTTGTTTTTCCGAACCGATGGCTGGACTATCTAATGGATTTTCGCTCAACGCCACAAAACT
TGCCAAATCTTGTAGCAGCAATCTAGCTTTGTCGATATTCGTTTGTGTTTTGTTTTGTAATAAAGGTTCG
ACGTCGTTCAAAATATTATGCGCTTTTGTATTTCTTTCATCACTGTCGTTAGTGTACAATTGACTCGACG
TAAACACGTTAAATAGAGCTTGGACATATTTAACATCGGGCGTGTTAGCTTTATTAGGCCGATTATCGTC
GTCGTCCCAACCCTCGTCGTTAGAAGTTGCTTCCGAAGACGATTTTGCCATAGCCACACGACGCCTATTA
ATTGTGTCGGCTAACACGTCCGCGATCAAATTTGTAGTTGAGCTTTTTGGAATTGCGATCGCATAACTTC
GTATAGCATACATTATACGAAGTTATAAGCTCGGAACGCTGCGCTCGGTCGTTCGGCTGCGGCGAGCGGT
ATCAGCTCACTCAAAGGCGGTAATACGGTTATCCACAGAATCAGGGGATAACGCAGGAAAGAACATGTGA
GCAAAAGGCCAGCAAAAGGCCAGGAACCGTAAAAAGGCCGCGTTGCTGGCGTTTTTCCATAGGCTCCGCC
CCCTGACGAGCATCACAAAAATCGACGCTCAAGTCAGAGGTGGCGAAACCCGACAGGACTATAAAGATAC
CAGGCGTTTCCCCCTGGAAGCTCCCTCGTGCGCTCTCCTGTTCCGACCCTGCCGCTTACCGGATACCTGT
CCGCCTTTCTCCCTTCGGGAAGCGTGGCGCTTTCTCATAGCTCACGCTGTAGGTATCTCAGTTCGGTGTA
GGTCGTTCGCTCCAAGCTGGGCTGTGTGCACGAACCCCCCGTTCAGCCCGACCGCTGCGCCTTATCCGGT
AACTATCGTCTTGAGTCCAACCCGGTAAGACACGACTTATCGCCACTGGCAGCAGCCACTGGTAACAGGA
TTAGCAGAGCGAGGTATGTAGGCGGTGCTACAGAGTTCTTGAAGTGGTGGCCTAACTACGGCTACACTAG
AAGAACAGTATTTGGTATCTGCGCTCTGCTGAAGCCAGTTACCTTCGGAAAAAGAGTTGGTAGCTCTTGA
TCCGGCAAACAAACCACCGCTGGTAGCGGTGGTTTTTTTGTTTGCAAGCAGCAGATTACGCGCAGAAAAA
AAGGATCTCAAGAAGATCCTTTGTTACCAATGCTTAATCAGTGAGGCACCTATCTCAGCGATCTGTCTAT
TTCGTTCATCCATAGTTGCCTGACTCCCCGTCGTGTAGATAACTACGATACGGGAGGGCTTACCATCTGG
CCCCAGTGCTGCAATGATACCGCGAGACCCACGCTCACCGGCTCCAGATTTATCAGCAATAAACCAGCCA
GCCGGAAGGGCCGAGCGCAGAAGTGGTCCTGCAACTTTATCCGCCTCCATCCAGTCTATTAATTGTTGCC
GGGAAGCTAGAGTAAGTAGTTCGCCAGTTAATAGTTTGCGCAACGTTGTTGCCATTGCTACAGGCATCGT
GGTGTCACGCTCGTCGTTTGGTATGGCTTCATTCAGCTCCGGTTCCCAACGATCAAGGCGAGTTACATGA
TCCCCCATGTTGTGCAAAAAAGCGGTTAGCTCCTTCGGTCCTCCGATCGTTGTCAGAAGTAAGTTGGCCG
CAGTGTTATCACTCATGGTTATGGCAGCACTGCATAATTCTCTTACTGTCATGCCATCCGTAAGATGCTT
TTCTGTGACTGGTGAGTACTCAACCAAGTCATTCTGAGAATAGTGTATGCGGCGACCGAGTTGCTCTTGC
CCGGCGTCAATACGGGATAATACCGCGCCACATAGCAGAACTTTAAAAGTGCTCATCATTGGAAAACGTT
CTTCGGGGCGAAAACTCTCAAGGATCTTACCGCTGTTGAGATCCAGTTCGATGTAACCCACTCGTGCACC
CAACTGATCTTCAGCATCTTTTACTTTCACCAGCGTTTCTGGGTGAGCAAAAACAGGAAGGCAAAATGCC
GCAAAAAAGGGAATAAGGGCGACACGGAAATGTTGAATACTCATACTCTTCCTTTTTCAATATTATTGAA
GCATTTATCAGGGTTATTGTCTCATGTCCGCGCGTT
Features (pLannotate 1.2.2; 23 found; start..end, strand, type, name):
      4..39      +  CDS            lef2 (fragment): baculovirus late expression factor 2
    181..1008    +  misc_recomb    baculovirus recombination region (lef2/ORF603): contains ORF603 and part of lef2
   1020..1379    +  enhancer       CMV enhancer (fragment): human cytomegalovirus immediate early enhancer
   1381..1580    +  promoter       CMV promoter: human cytomegalovirus (CMV) immediate early promoter
   1732..1862    +  intron         chimeric intron (fragment): chimera between introns from chicken β-actin and rabbit β-globin
   1931..1949    +  promoter       T7 promoter: promoter for bacteriophage T7 RNA polymerase
   1950..1974    +  protein_bind   lac operator: The lac repressor binds to the lac operator to inhibit transcription in E. coli. This inhibition can be relieved by adding lactose or isopropyl-β-D-thiogalactopyranoside (IPTG). lac repressor encoded by lacI
   1990..2099    +  promoter       p10 promoter: baculovirus promoter for expression in insect cells
   2114..2224    +  CDS            TOMM20 (fragment): TOM20_HUMAN - Also known as KIAA0016. Experimental evidence at protein level: Swiss-Prot protein existence level 1. Central component of the receptor complex responsible for the recognition and translocation of cytosolically synthesized mitochondrial preproteins. Together with TOM22 functions as the transit peptide receptor at the surface of the mitochondrion outer membrane and facilitates the movement of preproteins into the TOM40 translocation pore (By similarity). Required for the translocation across the mitochondrial outer membrane of cytochrome P450 monooxygenases. From Homo sapiens (Hum
   2225..2938    +  CDS            mVenus: mVenus is a basic (constitutively fluorescent) yellow fluorescent protein published in 2006, derived from Aequorea victoria. It is reported to be a rapidly-maturing monomer with moderate acid sensitivity.
   2978..3139    +  CDS            pab (fragment): PAB_FINMA - Experimental evidence at protein level: Swiss-Prot protein existence level 1. Binds serum albumin. From Finegoldia magna (Peptostreptococcus magnus).
   3155..3174    +  CDS            capTEV™ (fragment): composite tag for in vivo biotinylation, TEV protease cleavage, and 6xHis tagging
   3206..3228    +  CDS            5xFLAG (fragment): five tandem FLAG® epitope tags
   3269..3301    +  CDS            HSV tag: HSV (herpes simplex virus) epitope tag
   3311..3328    +  CDS            6xHis: 6xHis affinity tag
   3343..3411    +  CDS            HBB (fragment): HBB_PONPY - Experimental evidence at transcript level: Swiss-Prot protein existence level 2. Involved in oxygen transport from the lung to the various peripheral tissues. From Pongo pygmaeus (Bornean orangutan).
   3486..3541    +  polyA_signal   β-globin poly(A) signal: rabbit β-globin polyadenylation signal (Gil and Proudfoot, 1987)
   3629..3676    +  terminator     T7 terminator: transcription terminator for bacteriophage T7 RNA polymerase
   3689..4394    +  misc_recomb    baculovirus recombination region (ORF1629): contains part of ORF1629
   4403..4436    +  protein_bind   loxP: Cre-mediated recombination occurs in the 8-bp core sequence (GCATACAT). Cre recombinase
   4604..5191    -  rep_origin     ori: high-copy-number ColE1/pMB1/pBR322/pUC origin of replication
   5204..6064    -  CDS            AmpR: β-lactamase; bla; confers resistance to ampicillin, carbenicillin, and related antibiotics
   6065..6116    -  promoter       AmpR promoter (fragment): bla
