[The description below was written by a language model from this plasmid's Addgene catalogue record and pLannotate feature annotations shown in this document.]
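Description:
pTriEX Tom20 mVenus BoPL is a mammalian expression plasmid built on the pTriEX backbone, a multi-host vector design. It is propagated in E. coli from a high-copy ColE1/pUC-type origin with ampicillin selection through the β-lactamase gene. Upstream of the open reading frame, the annotated sequence shows the stacked promoter arrangement characteristic of this backbone. A CMV enhancer/promoter with a fragment of a chicken β-actin/rabbit β-globin chimeric intron drives mammalian expression. A T7 promoter with a lac operator allows inducible bacterial expression, and a baculovirus p10 promoter serves insect cells. Transcripts end at a rabbit β-globin polyadenylation signal or, for T7 transcripts, at a T7 terminator. Baculovirus recombination regions (lef2/ORF603 and ORF1629) flank the cassette and would allow transfer into a baculovirus genome. A single loxP site lies next to the ORF1629 region.

The payload is one fusion protein. An N-terminal fragment of human TOMM20 anchors the fusion at the mitochondrial outer membrane, and it is followed by the monomeric yellow fluorescent protein mVenus and then BoPL, a small synthetic insert of 168 bp. The annotation software matches the BoPL region to an albumin-binding protein from Finegoldia magna, which suggests BoPL is built on a scaffold related to that domain, although the record does not say so explicitly. The catalogue lists C-terminal His, TEV cleavage and FLAG elements, and the feature table additionally detects an HSV epitope and a 6xHis tag further downstream, presumably backbone-derived. Whether these lie in frame before the stop codon cannot be determined from the record.

The stated purpose is mammalian expression of mitochondrially targeted, fluorescently labelled BoPL. The associated work concerns binders for photoswitchable proteins selected by phage display, so a plausible use is as a fixed, visible mitochondrial anchor for imaging recruitment of a partner protein.
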