Addgene plasmid #114467: pTriEX Tom20 mVenus BoPL
Purpose: Mammalian expression of mitochondrially targeted, mVenus labelled BoPL
Depositing lab: Andrew Woolley. Depositing organization: University of Toronto. Publication: Discovering Selective Binders for Photoswitchable Proteins Using Phage Display. Reis JM, Xu X, McDonald S, Woloschuk RM, Jaikaran ASI, Vizeacoumar FS, Woolley GA, Uppalapati M. ACS Synth Biol. 2018 Oct 19;7(10):2355-2364. doi: 10.1021/acssynbio.8b00123. Epub 2018 Sep 27. PubMed 30203962.
Backbone
  Vector backbone: pTriEX
  Backbone size w/o insert (bp): 5886
  Vector type: Mammalian Expression
Growth in bacteria
  Bacterial resistance: Ampicillin, 100 μg/mL
  Growth temperature: 37°C
  Growth strain: DH5alpha
  Copy number: High Copy
Gene/Insert
  Gene/Insert name: BoPL
  Species: Synthetic
  Insert size (bp): 168
  Promoter: CMV
  Tag / fusion protein: TOM20 and mVenus (N terminal on insert); HIS, TEV and FLAG (C terminal on insert)
  Cloning method: Gibson Cloning
  Sequencing primers: 5′ CATGGTCCTGCTGGAGTTCGTG
Terms and licenses: Academic/Nonprofit Terms; Industry Terms: Not Available to Industry
How to cite: pTriEX Tom20 mVenus BoPL was a gift from Andrew Woolley (Addgene plasmid # 114467 ; http://n2t.net/addgene:114467 ; RRID:Addgene_114467)
